Addgene plasmid #142671: TFORF0660
Purpose: Lentiviral vector for overexpressing transcription factor ORFs with unique 24-bp barcodes. Barcodes facilitate identification of transcription factors in pooled screens.
Depositing lab: Feng Zhang. Depositing organization: Broad Institute. Publication: A transcription factor atlas of directed differentiation. Joung J, Ma S, Tay T, Geiger-Schuller KR, Kirchgatterer PC, Verdine VK, Guo B, Arias-Garcia MA, Allen WE, Singh A, Kuksenko O, Abudayyeh OO, Gootenberg JS, Fu Z, Macrae RK, Buenrostro JD, Regev A, Zhang F. Cell. 2023 Jan 5;186(1):209-229.e26. doi: 10.1016/j.cell.2022.11.026. PubMed 36608654.
Backbone
  Vector backbone: pLX_TRC317
  Backbone manufacturer: Broad Institute Genetic Perturbation Platform
  Backbone size w/o insert (bp): 8264
  Vector type: Mammalian Expression, Lentiviral
  Selectable markers: Puromycin
Growth in bacteria
  Bacterial resistance: Ampicillin, 100 μg/mL
  Growth temperature: 37°C
  Growth strain: NEB Stable
  Copy number: High Copy
Gene/Insert
  Gene/Insert name: CHD7
  Species: H. sapiens (human)
  Insert size (bp): 2948
  Entrez Gene: CHD7 (a.k.a. CRG, HH5, IS3, KAL5)
  Promoter: EF1a
  Cloning method: Unknown
  Sequencing primers: 5′ GGGTGGAGACTGAAGTTAGGCCAG; 3′ CACATAGCGTAAAAGGAGCAACATAG
Terms and licenses: Academic/Nonprofit Terms; Industry Terms: Not Available to Industry
Depositor comments: NM_001316690,ENST00000524602 . The transcription factor ORF portion of this plasmid was synthesized by Genewiz. Please test multiple small colonies in case of plasmid recombination. To make this collection available in a timely manner, a portion of this collection was not fully sequenced by Addgene. If an Addgene verified full plasmid sequence is not available, please contact us prior to placing an order to request the full sequence.
How to cite: TFORF0660 was a gift from Feng Zhang (Addgene plasmid # 142671 ; http://n2t.net/addgene:142671 ; RRID:Addgene_142671)
