[The description below was written by a language model from this plasmid's Addgene catalogue record and pLannotate feature annotations shown in this document.]
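Description:
TFORF0660 is a lentiviral mammalian expression plasmid built on the pLX_TRC317 backbone, one member of a barcoded library of transcription factor open reading frames. It is maintained in E. coli through a high-copy ColE1/pUC-type origin with ampicillin resistance (AmpR), and also carries an f1 origin and remnants of a lac/lacZα cloning region flanked by T7 and T3 promoters. The depositor notes a risk of plasmid recombination, which is common for LTR-containing vectors.

The viral portion has a third-generation, self-inactivating layout. An RSV promoter drives a truncated HIV-1 5' LTR, followed by the Ψ packaging signal with a partial gag sequence, the Rev response element for Rev-dependent nuclear export of the genomic RNA, a cPPT/CTS element, a WPRE, and a ΔU3 3' LTR, with an SV40 polyadenylation signal downstream. Inside the transfer cassette, an SV40 early promoter/origin region precedes a puromycin N-acetyltransferase gene for selecting transduced cells. A separate EF-1α promoter drives the human CHD7 insert, about 2.9 kb and listed against a specific transcript isoform. The annotation detects the insert as two overlapping CHD7 fragments, which suggests a shorter isoform rather than the canonical protein. The ORF was made by gene synthesis. The record states that each construct carries a unique 24-bp barcode; this barcode is not annotated in the feature table, although a short U6-derived fragment sits between the ORF and the WPRE.

The construct is intended for packaging into lentivirus to overexpress CHD7 in mammalian cells. The barcode allows the ORF to be identified in pooled overexpression screens, such as those examining transcription factor–directed differentiation.
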