Features (pLannotate 1.2.2; 32 found; start..end, strand, type, name):
      5..231     +  promoter       RSV promoter: Rous sarcoma virus enhancer/promoter
    232..412     +  LTR            5' LTR (truncated): truncated 5' long terminal repeat (LTR) from HIV-1
    459..584     +  misc_feature   HIV-1 Ψ: packaging signal of human immunodeficiency virus type 1
    568..931     +  CDS            HIV-1 gag (fragment): gag protein from human immunodeficiency virus 1; gag
   1077..1310    +  misc_feature   RRE: The Rev response element (RRE) of HIV-1 allows for Rev-dependent mRNA export from the nucleus to the cytoplasm.
   1687..1713    +  CDS            Rev (fragment): human immunodeficiency virus 1 (HIV-1) Rev protein; rev; enhances nuclear export of unspliced and incompletely spliced viral mRNAs
   1720..1743    +  promoter       SV40 promoter (fragment): SV40 early promoter
   1744..1815    +  promoter       SV40 promoter (fragment): SV40 enhancer and early promoter
   1839..1974    +  rep_origin     SV40 ori: SV40 origin of replication
   2020..2616    +  CDS            PuroR (fragment): puromycin N-acetyltransferase; pac from Streptomyces; confers resistance to puromycin
   2665..2782    +  misc_feature   cPPT/CTS: central polypurine tract and central termination sequence of HIV-1
   2847..2913    +  CDS            small t antigen (fragment): SV40 (simian virus 40) small t antigen
   2920..4098    +  promoter       EF-1α promoter: strong constitutive promoter for human elongation factor EF-1α
   4115..5830    +  CDS            CHD7 (fragment): CHD7_HUMAN - Also known as KIAA1416. Experimental evidence at protein level: Swiss-Prot protein existence level 1. Probable transcription regulator. Maybe involved in the in 45S precursor rRNA production. From Homo sapiens (Human).
   5723..6958    +  CDS            CHD7 (fragment): CHD7_HUMAN - Also known as KIAA1416. Experimental evidence at protein level: Swiss-Prot protein existence level 1. Probable transcription regulator. Maybe involved in the in 45S precursor rRNA production. From Homo sapiens (Human).
   6974..7027    +  promoter       U6 promoter (fragment): RNA polymerase III promoter for human U6 snRNA
   7069..7657    +  misc_feature   WPRE: woodchuck hepatitis virus posttranscriptional regulatory element
   7708..7727    +  misc_feature   cPPT/CTS (fragment): central polypurine tract and central termination sequence of HIV-1
   7729..7962    +  LTR            3' LTR (ΔU3): self-inactivating 3' long terminal repeat (LTR) from HIV-1
   8040..8161    +  polyA_signal   SV40 poly(A) signal: SV40 polyadenylation signal
   8201..8336    +  rep_origin     SV40 ori: SV40 origin of replication
   8357..8375    -  promoter       T7 promoter: promoter for bacteriophage T7 RNA polymerase
   8383..8538    +  CDS            lacZα (fragment): LacZα fragment of β-galactosidase; lacZ fragment
   8543..8971    +  rep_origin     f1 ori (sequence partly withheld): f1 bacteriophage origin of replication; arrow indicates direction of (+) strand synthesis
   9024..9128    +  promoter       AmpR promoter: bla
   9129..9989    +  CDS            AmpR: β-lactamase; bla; confers resistance to ampicillin, carbenicillin, and related antibiotics
  10160..10748   +  rep_origin     ori: high-copy-number ColE1/pMB1/pBR322/pUC origin of replication
  10931..11023   +  CDS            lacI (fragment): lac repressor; lacI; The lac repressor binds to the lac operator to inhibit transcription in E. coli. This inhibition can be relieved by adding lactose or isopropyl-β-D-thiogalactopyranoside (IPTG).
  11036..11057   +  protein_bind   CAP binding site: CAP binding activates transcription in the presence of cAMP. E. coli catabolite activator protein
  11072..11102   +  promoter       lac promoter: promoter for the E. coli lac operon
  11106..11128   +  protein_bind   lac operator (fragment): The lac repressor binds to the lac operator to inhibit transcription in E. coli. This inhibition can be relieved by adding lactose or isopropyl-β-D-thiogalactopyranoside (IPTG). lac repressor encoded by lacI
  11171..11189   +  promoter       T3 promoter: promoter for bacteriophage T3 RNA polymerase
>Addgene plasmid #142671 | TFORF0660 | addgene full sequence | sequence record 397752 | Addgene NGS Result
TTAATGTAGTCTTATGCAATACTCTTGTAGTCTTGCAACATGGTAACGATGAGTTAGCAACATGCCTTAC
AAGGAGAGAAAAAGCACCGTGCATGCCGATTGGTGGAAGTAAGGTGGTACGATCGTGCCTTATTAGGAAG
GCAACAGACGGGTCTGACATGGATTGGACGAACCACTGAATTGCCGCATTGCAGAGATATTGTATTTAAG
TGCCTAGCTCGATACATAAACGGGTCTCTCTGGTTAGACCAGATCTGAGCCTGGGAGCTCTCTGGCTAAC
TAGGGAACCCACTGCTTAAGCCTCAATAAAGCTTGCCTTGAGTGCTTCAAGTAGTGTGTGCCCGTCTGTT
GTGTGACTCTGGTAACTAGAGATCCCTCAGACCCTTTTAGTCAGTGTGGAAAATCTCTAGCAGTGGCGCC
CGAACAGGGACTTGAAAGCGAAAGGGAAACCAGAGGAGCTCTCTCGACGCAGGACTCGGCTTGCTGAAGC
GCGCACGGCAAGAGGCGAGGGGCGGCGACTGGTGAGTACGCCAAAAATTTTGACTAGCGGAGGCTAGAAG
GAGAGAGATGGGTGCGAGAGCGTCAGTATTAAGCGGGGGAGAATTAGATCGCGATGGGAAAAAATTCGGT
TAAGGCCAGGGGGAAAGAAAAAATATAAATTAAAACATATAGTATGGGCAAGCAGGGAGCTAGAACGATT
CGCAGTTAATCCTGGCCTGTTAGAAACATCAGAAGGCTGTAGACAAATACTGGGACAGCTACAACCATCC
CTTCAGACAGGATCAGAAGAACTTAGATCATTATATAATACAGTAGCAACCCTCTATTGTGTGCATCAAA
GGATAGAGATAAAAGACACCAAGGAAGCTTTAGACAAGATAGAGGAAGAGCAAAACAAAAGTAAGACCAC
CGCACAGCAAGCGGCCGCTGATCTTCAGACCTGGAGGAGGAGATATGAGGGACAATTGGAGAAGTGAATT
ATATAAATATAAAGTAGTAAAAATTGAACCATTAGGAGTAGCACCCACCAAGGCAAAGAGAAGAGTGGTG
CAGAGAGAAAAAAGAGCAGTGGGAATAGGAGCTTTGTTCCTTGGGTTCTTGGGAGCAGCAGGAAGCACTA
TGGGCGCAGCGTCAATGACGCTGACGGTACAGGCCAGACAATTATTGTCTGGTATAGTGCAGCAGCAGAA
CAATTTGCTGAGGGCTATTGAGGCGCAACAGCATCTGTTGCAACTCACAGTCTGGGGCATCAAGCAGCTC
CAGGCAAGAATCCTGGCTGTGGAAAGATACCTAAAGGATCAACAGCTCCTGGGGATTTGGGGTTGCTCTG
GAAAACTCATTTGCACCACTGCTGTGCCTTGGAATGCTAGTTGGAGTAATAAATCTCTGGAACAGATTTG
GAATCACACGACCTGGATGGAGTGGGACAGAGAAATTAACAATTACACAAGCTTAATACACTCCTTAATT
GAAGAATCGCAAAACCAGCAAGAAAAGAATGAACAAGAATTATTGGAATTAGATAAATGGGCAAGTTTGT
GGAATTGGTTTAACATAACAAATTGGCTGTGGTATATAAAATTATTCATAATGATAGTAGGAGGCTTGGT
AGGTTTAAGAATAGTTTTTGCTGTACTTTCTATAGTGAATAGAGTTAGGCAGGGATATTCACCATTATCG
TTTCAGACCCACCTCCCAACCCCGAGGGGACCCATGCATTGCATCTCAATTAGTCAGCAACCAGGTGTGG
AAAGTCCCCAGGCTCCCCAGCAGGCAGAAGTATGCAAAGCATGCGTCTCAATTAGTCAGCAACCATAGTC
CCGCCCCTAACTCCGCCCATCCCGCCCCTAACTCCGCCCAGTTCCGCCCATTCTCCGCCCCATGGCTGAC
TAATTTTTTTTATTTATGCAGAGGCCGAGGCCGCCTCGGCCTCTGAGCTATTCCAGAAGTAGTGAGGAGG
CTTTTTTGGAGGCCTAGGCTTTTGCAAAAAGCTTTCTAGAGGTACCACCGGAGCTTACCATGACCGAGTA
CAAGCCCACGGTGCGCCTCGCCACCCGCGACGACGTCCCCAGGGCCGTACGCACCCTCGCCGCCGCGTTC
GCCGACTACCCCGCCACGCGCCACACCGTCGATCCGGACCGCCACATCGAGCGGGTCACCGAGCTGCAAG
AACTCTTCCTCACGCGCGTCGGGCTCGACATCGGCAAGGTGTGGGTCGCGGACGACGGCGCCGCCGTGGC
GGTCTGGACCACGCCGGAGAGCGTCGAAGCGGGGGCGGTGTTCGCCGAGATCGGCCCGCGCATGGCCGAG
TTGAGCGGTTCCCGGCTGGCCGCGCAGCAACAGATGGAAGGCCTCCTGGCGCCGCACCGGCCCAAGGAGC
CCGCGTGGTTCCTGGCCACCGTCGGCGTCTCGCCCGACCACCAGGGCAAGGGTCTGGGCAGCGCCGTCGT
GCTCCCCGGAGTGGAGGCGGCCGAGCGCGCCGGGGTGCCCGCCTTCCTGGAGACCTCCGCGCCCCGCAAC
CTCCCCTTCTACGAGCGGCTCGGCTTCACCGTCACCGCCGACGTCGAGGTGCCCGAAGGACCGCGCACCT
GGTGCATGACCCGCAAGCCCGGTGCCAGTTAACGAATTCTAGATCTTGAGACAAATGGCAGTATTCATCC
ACAATTTTAAAAGAAAAGGGGGGATTGGGGGGTACAGTGCAGGGGAAAGAATAGTAGACATAATAGCAAC
AGACATACAAACTAAAGAATTACAAAAACAAATTACAAAAATTCAAAATTTTCGGGTTTATTACAGGGAC
AGCAGAGATCCACTTTGGCGCCGGCTCGAGGCCTGCAGGTGCAAAGATGGATAAAGTTTTAAACAGAGAG
GAATCTTTGCAGCTAATGGACCTTCTAGGTCTTGAAAGGAGTGGGAATTGGCTCCGGTGCCCGTCAGTGG
GCAGAGCGCACATCGCCCACAGTCCCCGAGAAGTTGGGGGGAGGGGTCGGCAATTGAACCGGTGCCTAGA
GAAGGTGGCGCGGGGTAAACTGGGAAAGTGATGTCGTGTACTGGCTCCGCCTTTTTCCCGAGGGTGGGGG
AGAACCGTATATAAGTGCAGTAGTCGCCGTGAACGTTCTTTTTCGCAACGGGTTTGCCGCCAGAACACAG
GTAAGTGCCGTGTGTGGTTCCCGCGGGCCTGGCCTCTTTACGGGTTATGGCCCTTGCGTGCCTTGAATTA
CTTCCACCTGGCTGCAGTACGTGATTCTTGATCCCGAGCTTCGGGTTGGAAGTGGGTGGGAGAGTTCGAG
GCCTTGCGCTTAAGGAGCCCCTTCGCCTCGTGCTTGAGTTGAGGCCTGGCCTGGGCGCTGGGGCCGCCGC
GTGCGAATCTGGTGGCACCTTCGCGCCTGTCTCGCTGCTTTCGATAAGTCTCTAGCCATTTAAAATTTTT
GATGACCTGCTGCGACGCTTTTTTTCTGGCAAGATAGTCTTGTAAATGCGGGCCAAGATCTGCACACTGG
TATTTCGGTTTTTGGGGCCGCGGGCGGCGACGGGGCCCGTGCGTCCCAGCGCACATGTTCGGCGAGGCGG
GGCCTGCGAGCGCGGCCACCGAGAATCGGACGGGGGTAGTCTCAAGCTGGCCGGCCTGCTCTGGTGCCTG
GCCTCGCGCCGCCGTGTATCGCCCCGCCCTGGGCGGCAAGGCTGGCCCGGTCGGCACCAGTTGCGTGAGC
GGAAAGATGGCCGCTTCCCGGCCCTGCTGCAGGGAGCTCAAAATGGAGGACGCGGCGCTCGGGAGAGCGG
GCGGGTGAGTCACCCACACAAAGGAAAAGGGCCTTTCCGTCCTCAGCCGTCGCTTCATGTGACTCCACGG
AGTACCGGGCGCCGTCCAGGCACCTCGATTAGTTCTCGAGCTTTTGGAGTACGTCGTCTTTAGGTTGGGG
GGAGGGGTTTTATGCGATGGAGTTTCCCCACACTGAGTGGGTGGAGACTGAAGTTAGGCCAGCTTGGCAC
TTGATGTAATTCTCCTTGGAATTTGCCCTTTTTGAGTTTGGATCTTGGTTCATTCTCAAGCCTCAGACAG
TGGTTCAAAGTTTTTTTCTTCCATTTCAGGTGTCGTGAGGCTAGCACCGCCACCATGGCAGATCCAGGAA
TGATGAGTCTTTTTGGCGAGGATGGGAATATTTTCAGTGAAGGTCTTGAAGGCCTCGGAGAATGTGGTTA
CCCGGAAAATCCAGTAAATCCTATGGGTCAGCAAATGCCAATAGACCAAGGCTTTGCCTCTTTACAGCCA
TCCCTTCATCATCCTTCAACTAATCAAAATCAAACAAAGCTGACACATTTTGATCACTATAATCAGTATG
AACAACAAAAGATGCATCTGATGGATCAGCCGAACAGAATGATGAGCAACACCCCTGGGAACGGACTCGC
GTCTCCGCACTCGCAGTATCACACCCCTCCCGTTCCTCAGGTGCCCCATGGTGGCAGTGGTGGCGGTCAG
ATGGGTGTCTACCCTGGCATGCAGAATGAGAGGCATGGGCAATCCTTTGTGGACAGCAGCTCCATGTGGG
GCCCCAGGGCTGTTCAGGTACCAGACCAGATACGAGCCCCCTACCAGCAGCAGCAGCCACAGCCGCAGCC
ACCGCAGCCGGCTCCGTCGGGGCCCCCTGCACAGGGCCACCCTCAGCACATGCAGCAGATGGGCAGCTAT
ATGGCACGTGGGGATTTTTCCATGCAGCAGCATGGTCAGCCACAGCAGAGGATGAGCCAGTTTTCCCAAG
GCCAAGAGGGCCTCAATCAGGGAAATCCTTTTATTGCCACCTCAGGACCTGGCCACTTGTCCCACGTGCC
CCAGCAGAGTCCCAGCATGGCACCTTCCTTGCGTCACTCGGTGCAGCAGTTCCATCACCACCCCTCTACT
GCTCTCCATGGAGAATCCGTTGCCCACAGTCCCAGATTCTCCCCGAATCCTCCCCAACAAGGGGCTGTTA
GGCCGCAAACCCTTAACTTTAGTTCTCGGAGCCAGACAGTCCCCTCTCCTACTATAAACAACTCAGGGCA
GTATTCTCGATATCCTTACAGTAACCTAAATCAGGGATTAGTTAACAATACAGGGATGAATCAAAATTTA
GGCCTTACAAATAATACTCCAATGAATCAGTCCGTACCAAGATACCCCAATGCTGTAGGATTCCCATCAA
ACAGTGGTCAAGGACTAATGCACCAGCAGCCCATCCACCCCAGTGGCTCACTTAACCAAATGAACACACA
AACTATGCATCCTTCACAGCCTCAGGGAACTTATGCCTCTCCACCTCCCATGTCACCCATGAAAGCAATG
AGTAATCCAGCAGGCACTCCTCCTCCACAAGTCAGGCCGGGAAGTGCTGGGATACCAATGGAAGTTGGCA
GTTATCCAAATATGCCCCATCCTCAGCCATCTCACCAGCCCCCTGGTGCCATGGGAATCGGACAGAGGAA
TATGGGCCCCAGAAACATGCAGCAGTCTCGTCCATTTATAGGCATGTCCTCGGCACCAAGGGAATTGACT
GGGCACATGAGGCCAAATGGTTGTCCTGGTGTTGGCCTTGGAGACCCACAAGCAATCCAGGAACGACTGA
TACCTGGCCAACAACATCCTGGTCAACAGCCATCTTTTCAGCAGTTGCCAACCTGTCCTCCACTGCAGCC
TCACCCGGGCTTGCACCACCAGTCTTCACCTCCACACCCTCATCACCAGCCTTGGGCACAGCTCCACCCA
TCACCCCAGAACACCCCGCAGAAAGTGCCTGTGCATCAGCATTCCCCGTCGGAGCCCTTTCTAGAGAAAC
CAGTGCCGGATATGACTCAGAAACCGAAACAGAAACGACATAGATGTCGAAACCCTAATAAATTGGATAT
AAACACTTTGACAGGAGAAGAAAGGGTGCCTGTTGTCAATAAACGAAATGGGAAGAAGATGGGTGGAGCT
ATGGCGCCTCCAATGAAGGATCTACCCAGGTGGCTGGAAGAAAATCCTGAATTTGCAGTTGCTCCAGACT
GGACTGATATAGTTAAGCAGTCTGGTTTTGTTCCTGAGTCGATGTTTGACCGCCTTCTCACTGGGCCTGT
AGTGCGGGGAGAGGGAGCGAGCAGAAGAGGAAGAAGGCCCAAAAGTGAGATCGCCAGAGCAGCCGCGGCC
GCCGCTGCTGTGGCCTCCACGTCAGGGATCAACCCTTTGCTGGTGAACAGCCTGTTTGCTGGAATGGACC
TGACGAGCCTTCAGAATCTCCAGAATCTCCAGTCGCTCCAGCTGGCAGGCCTCATGGGCTTCCCTCCAGG
ACTGGCAACAGCTGCCACCGCCGGAGGCGATGCGAAGAACCCTGCTGCTGTGCTGCCCCTGATGCTGCCA
GGAATGGCGGGCCTGCCCAACGTGTTTGGCTTGGGCGGGCTGTTGAATAACCCTCTGTCAGCTGCTACTG
GAAACACCACTACTGCTTCTAGTCAAGGAGAACCGGAAGACAGCACTTCAAAAGGAGAGGAGAAAGGAAA
TGAGAATGAAGACGAGAACAAAGACTCTGAGAAAAGCACAGATGCTGTTTCGGCTGCTGACTCTGCGAAT
GGATCTGTTGGTGCTGCTACTGCCCCGGCTGGATTGCCCTCAAACCCGCTAGCCTTCAACCCTTTCCTCC
TGTCCACAATGGCCCCGGGCCTCTTCTACCCATCCATGTTTCTACCTCCAGGACTGGGGGGATTGACGCT
GCCTGGGTTCCCAGCATTGGCAGGACTTCAGAATGCCGTGGGCTCCAGCGAAGAAAAGGCTGCTGACAAG
GCTGAGGGAGGACCCTTTAAAGATGGAGAGACCCTTGAAGGCAGCGATGCCGAGGAGAGCCTGGATAAGA
CTGCAGAGTCCTCCCTCTTAGAAGACGAAATAGCACAGGGTGAAGAGCTAGACTCACTTGATGGGGGGGA
TGAAATAGAAAACAATGAAAATGATGAATAGTAATGAACTAGTCCGTAACTTGAAAGTATTTCGATTTCT
TGGCTTTATATATCTTGTGGAAAGGACGACAGATAGGTAAGTGTCACTGATTAACGCGTTAAGTCGACAA
TCAACCTCTGGATTACAAAATTTGTGAAAGATTGACTGGTATTCTTAACTATGTTGCTCCTTTTACGCTA
TGTGGATACGCTGCTTTAATGCCTTTGTATCATGCTATTGCTTCCCGTATGGCTTTCATTTTCTCCTCCT
TGTATAAATCCTGGTTGCTGTCTCTTTATGAGGAGTTGTGGCCCGTTGTCAGGCAACGTGGCGTGGTGTG
CACTGTGTTTGCTGACGCAACCCCCACTGGTTGGGGCATTGCCACCACCTGTCAGCTCCTTTCCGGGACT
TTCGCTTTCCCCCTCCCTATTGCCACGGCGGAACTCATCGCCGCCTGCCTTGCCCGCTGCTGGACAGGGG
CTCGGCTGTTGGGCACTGACAATTCCGTGGTGTTGTCGGGGAAATCATCGTCCTTTCCTTGGCTGCTCGC
CTGTGTTGCCACCTGGATTCTGCGCGGGACGTCCTTCTGCTACGTCCCTTCGGCCCTCAATCCAGCGGAC
CTTCCTTCCCGCGGCCTGCTGCCGGCTCTGCGGCCTCTTCCGCGTCTTCGCCTTCGCCCTCAGACGAGTC
GGATCTCCCTTTGGGCCGCCTCCCCGCGTCGACTTTAAGACCAATGACTTACAAGGCAGCTGTAGATCTT
AGCCACTTTTTAAAAGAAAAGGGGGGACTGGAAGGGCTAATTCACTCCCAACGAAGACAAGATCTGCTTT
TTGCTTGTACTGGGTCTCTCTGGTTAGACCAGATCTGAGCCTGGGAGCTCTCTGGCTAACTAGGGAACCC
ACTGCTTAAGCCTCAATAAAGCTTGCCTTGAGTGCTTCAAGTAGTGTGTGCCCGTCTGTTGTGTGACTCT
GGTAACTAGAGATCCCTCAGACCCTTTTAGTCAGTGTGGAAAATCTCTAGCAGTACGTATAGTAGTTCAT
GTCATCTTATTATTCAGTATTTATAACTTGCAAAGAAATGAATATCAGAGAGTGAGAGGAACTTGTTTAT
TGCAGCTTATAATGGTTACAAATAAAGCAATAGCATCACAAATTTCACAAATAAAGCATTTTTTTCACTG
CATTCTAGTTGTGGTTTGTCCAAACTCATCAATGTATCTTATCATGTCTGGCTCTAGCTATCCCGCCCCT
AACTCCGCCCATCCCGCCCCTAACTCCGCCCAGTTCCGCCCATTCTCCGCCCCATGGCTGACTAATTTTT
TTTATTTATGCAGAGGCCGAGGCCGCCTCGGCCTCTGAGCTATTCCAGAAGTAGTGAGGAGGCTTTTTTG
GAGGCCTAGGGACGTACCCAATTCGCCCTATAGTGAGTCGTATTACGCGCGCTCACTGGCCGTCGTTTTA
CAACGTCGTGACTGGGAAAACCCTGGCGTTACCCAACTTAATCGCCTTGCAGCACATCCCCCTTTCGCCA
GCTGGCGTAATAGCGAAGAGGCCCGCACCGATCGCCCTTCCCAACAGTTGCGCAGCCTGAATGGCGAATG
GG
[124 nt withheld, positions 8543-8666]
C
[91 nt withheld, positions 8668-8758]
A
[49 nt withheld, positions 8760-8808]
CCTTTGACGTTGGAGTCCACGTTCTTT
[37 nt withheld, positions 8836-8872]
ACCCTATCTCGGTCTATTCTTTTGATTTATAAGGGATTTTGCCGATTTCGGCCTATTGGTTAAAAAATGA
GCTGATTTAACAAAAATTTAACGCGAATTTTAACAAAATATTAACGCTTACAATTTAGGTGGCACTTTTC
GGGGAAATGTGCGCGGAACCCCTATTTGTTTATTTTTCTAAATACATTCAAATATGTATCCGCTCATGAG
ACAATAACCCTGATAAATGCTTCAATAATATTGAAAAAGGAAGAGTATGAGTATTCAACATTTCCGTGTC
GCCCTTATTCCCTTTTTTGCGGCATTTTGCCTTCCTGTTTTTGCTCACCCAGAAACGCTGGTGAAAGTAA
AAGATGCTGAAGATCAGTTGGGTGCACGAGTGGGTTACATCGAACTGGATCTCAACAGCGGTAAGATCCT
TGAGAGTTTTCGCCCCGAAGAACGTTTTCCAATGATGAGCACTTTTAAAGTTCTGCTATGTGGCGCGGTA
TTATCCCGTATTGACGCCGGGCAAGAGCAACTCGGTCGCCGCATACACTATTCTCAGAATGACTTGGTTG
AGTACTCACCAGTCACAGAAAAGCATCTTACGGATGGCATGACAGTAAGAGAATTATGCAGTGCTGCCAT
AACCATGAGTGATAACACTGCGGCCAACTTACTTCTGACAACGATCGGAGGACCGAAGGAGCTAACCGCT
TTTTTGCACAACATGGGGGATCATGTAACTCGCCTTGATCGTTGGGAACCGGAGCTGAATGAAGCCATAC
CAAACGACGAGCGTGACACCACGATGCCTGTAGCAATGGCAACAACGTTGCGCAAACTATTAACTGGCGA
ACTACTTACTCTAGCTTCCCGGCAACAATTAATAGACTGGATGGAGGCGGATAAAGTTGCAGGACCACTT
CTGCGCTCGGCCCTTCCGGCTGGCTGGTTTATTGCTGATAAATCTGGAGCCGGTGAGCGTGGGTCTCGCG
GTATCATTGCAGCACTGGGGCCAGATGGTAAGCCCTCCCGTATCGTAGTTATCTACACGACGGGGAGTCA
GGCAACTATGGATGAACGAAATAGACAGATCGCTGAGATAGGTGCCTCACTGATTAAGCATTGGTAACTG
TCAGACCAAGTTTACTCATATATACTTTAGATTGATTTAAAACTTCATTTTTAATTTAAAAGGATCTAGG
TGAAGATCCTTTTTGATAATCTCATGACCAAAATCCCTTAACGTGAGTTTTCGTTCCACTGAGCGTCAGA
CCCCGTAGAAAAGATCAAAGGATCTTCTTGAGATCCTTTTTTTCTGCGCGTAATCTGCTGCTTGCAAACA
AAAAAACCACCGCTACCAGCGGTGGTTTGTTTGCCGGATCAAGAGCTACCAACTCTTTTTCCGAAGGTAA
CTGGCTTCAGCAGAGCGCAGATACCAAATACTGTTCTTCTAGTGTAGCCGTAGTTAGGCCACCACTTCAA
GAACTCTGTAGCACCGCCTACATACCTCGCTCTGCTAATCCTGTTACCAGTGGCTGCTGCCAGTGGCGAT
AAGTCGTGTCTTACCGGGTTGGACTCAAGACGATAGTTACCGGATAAGGCGCAGCGGTCGGGCTGAACGG
GGGGTTCGTGCACACAGCCCAGCTTGGAGCGAACGACCTACACCGAACTGAGATACCTACAGCGTGAGCT
ATGAGAAAGCGCCACGCTTCCCGAAGGGAGAAAGGCGGACAGGTATCCGGTAAGCGGCAGGGTCGGAACA
GGAGAGCGCACGAGGGAGCTTCCAGGGGGAAACGCCTGGTATCTTTATAGTCCTGTCGGGTTTCGCCACC
TCTGACTTGAGCGTCGATTTTTGTGATGCTCGTCAGGGGGGCGGAGCCTATGGAAAAACGCCAGCAACGC
GGCCTTTTTACGGTTCCTGGCCTTTTGCTGGCCTTTTGCTCACATGTTCTTTCCTGCGTTATCCCCTGAT
TCTGTGGATAACCGTATTACCGCCTTTGAGTGAGCTGATACCGCTCGCCGCAGCCGAACGACCGAGCGCA
GCGAGTCAGTGAGCGAGGAAGCGGAAGAGCGCCCAATACGCAAACCGCCTCTCCCCGCGCGTTGGCCGAT
TCATTAATGCAGCTGGCACGACAGGTTTCCCGACTGGAAAGCGGGCAGTGAGCGCAACGCAATTAATGTG
AGTTAGCTCACTCATTAGGCACCCCAGGCTTTACACTTTATGCTTCCGGCTCGTATGTTGTGTGGAATTG
TGAGCGGATAACAATTTCACACAGGAAACAGCTATGACCATGATTACGCCAAGCGCGCAATTAACCCTCA
CTAAAGGGAACAAAAGCTGGAGCTGCAAGC
