>Addgene plasmid #142671 | TFORF0660 | depositor partial sequence | sequence record 280151 | Insert
ACCGCCACCATGGCAGATCCAGGAATGATGAGTCTTTTTGGCGAGGATGGGAATATTTTCAGTGAAGGTC
TTGAAGGCCTCGGAGAATGTGGTTACCCGGAAAATCCAGTAAATCCTATGGGTCAGCAAATGCCAATAGA
CCAAGGCTTTGCCTCTTTACAGCCATCCCTTCATCATCCTTCAACTAATCAAAATCAAACAAAGCTGACA
CATTTTGATCACTATAATCAGTATGAACAACAAAAGATGCATCTGATGGATCAGCCGAACAGAATGATGA
GCAACACCCCTGGGAACGGACTCGCGTCTCCGCACTCGCAGTATCACACCCCTCCCGTTCCTCAGGTGCC
CCATGGTGGCAGTGGTGGCGGTCAGATGGGTGTCTACCCTGGCATGCAGAATGAGAGGCATGGGCAATCC
TTTGTGGACAGCAGCTCCATGTGGGGCCCCAGGGCTGTTCAGGTACCAGACCAGATACGAGCCCCCTACC
AGCAGCAGCAGCCACAGCCGCAGCCACCGCAGCCGGCTCCGTCGGGGCCCCCTGCACAGGGCCACCCTCA
GCACATGCAGCAGATGGGCAGCTATATGGCACGTGGGGATTTTTCCATGCAGCAGCATGGTCAGCCACAG
CAGAGGATGAGCCAGTTTTCCCAAGGCCAAGAGGGCCTCAATCAGGGAAATCCTTTTATTGCCACCTCAG
GACCTGGCCACTTGTCCCACGTGCCCCAGCAGAGTCCCAGCATGGCACCTTCCTTGCGTCACTCGGTGCA
GCAGTTCCATCACCACCCCTCTACTGCTCTCCATGGAGAATCCGTTGCCCACAGTCCCAGATTCTCCCCG
AATCCTCCCCAACAAGGGGCTGTTAGGCCGCAAACCCTTAACTTTAGTTCTCGGAGCCAGACAGTCCCCT
CTCCTACTATAAACAACTCAGGGCAGTATTCTCGATATCCTTACAGTAACCTAAATCAGGGATTAGTTAA
CAATACAGGGATGAATCAAAATTTAGGCCTTACAAATAATACTCCAATGAATCAGTCCGTACCAAGATAC
CCCAATGCTGTAGGATTCCCATCAAACAGTGGTCAAGGACTAATGCACCAGCAGCCCATCCACCCCAGTG
GCTCACTTAACCAAATGAACACACAAACTATGCATCCTTCACAGCCTCAGGGAACTTATGCCTCTCCACC
TCCCATGTCACCCATGAAAGCAATGAGTAATCCAGCAGGCACTCCTCCTCCACAAGTCAGGCCGGGAAGT
GCTGGGATACCAATGGAAGTTGGCAGTTATCCAAATATGCCCCATCCTCAGCCATCTCACCAGCCCCCTG
GTGCCATGGGAATCGGACAGAGGAATATGGGCCCCAGAAACATGCAGCAGTCTCGTCCATTTATAGGCAT
GTCCTCGGCACCAAGGGAATTGACTGGGCACATGAGGCCAAATGGTTGTCCTGGTGTTGGCCTTGGAGAC
CCACAAGCAATCCAGGAACGACTGATACCTGGCCAACAACATCCTGGTCAACAGCCATCTTTTCAGCAGT
TGCCAACCTGTCCTCCACTGCAGCCTCACCCGGGCTTGCACCACCAGTCTTCACCTCCACACCCTCATCA
CCAGCCTTGGGCACAGCTCCACCCATCACCCCAGAACACCCCGCAGAAAGTGCCTGTGCATCAGCATTCC
CCGTCGGAGCCCTTTCTAGAGAAACCAGTGCCGGATATGACTCAGAAACCGAAACAGAAACGACATAGAT
GTCGAAACCCTAATAAATTGGATATAAACACTTTGACAGGAGAAGAAAGGGTGCCTGTTGTCAATAAACG
AAATGGGAAGAAGATGGGTGGAGCTATGGCGCCTCCAATGAAGGATCTACCCAGGTGGCTGGAAGAAAAT
CCTGAATTTGCAGTTGCTCCAGACTGGACTGATATAGTTAAGCAGTCTGGTTTTGTTCCTGAGTCGATGT
TTGACCGCCTTCTCACTGGGCCTGTAGTGCGGGGAGAGGGAGCGAGCAGAAGAGGAAGAAGGCCCAAAAG
TGAGATCGCCAGAGCAGCCGCGGCCGCCGCTGCTGTGGCCTCCACGTCAGGGATCAACCCTTTGCTGGTG
AACAGCCTGTTTGCTGGAATGGACCTGACGAGCCTTCAGAATCTCCAGAATCTCCAGTCGCTCCAGCTGG
CAGGCCTCATGGGCTTCCCTCCAGGACTGGCAACAGCTGCCACCGCCGGAGGCGATGCGAAGAACCCTGC
TGCTGTGCTGCCCCTGATGCTGCCAGGAATGGCGGGCCTGCCCAACGTGTTTGGCTTGGGCGGGCTGTTG
AATAACCCTCTGTCAGCTGCTACTGGAAACACCACTACTGCTTCTAGTCAAGGAGAACCGGAAGACAGCA
CTTCAAAAGGAGAGGAGAAAGGAAATGAGAATGAAGACGAGAACAAAGACTCTGAGAAAAGCACAGATGC
TGTTTCGGCTGCTGACTCTGCGAATGGATCTGTTGGTGCTGCTACTGCCCCGGCTGGATTGCCCTCAAAC
CCGCTAGCCTTCAACCCTTTCCTCCTGTCCACAATGGCCCCGGGCCTCTTCTACCCATCCATGTTTCTAC
CTCCAGGACTGGGGGGATTGACGCTGCCTGGGTTCCCAGCATTGGCAGGACTTCAGAATGCCGTGGGCTC
CAGCGAAGAAAAGGCTGCTGACAAGGCTGAGGGAGGACCCTTTAAAGATGGAGAGACCCTTGAAGGCAGC
GATGCCGAGGAGAGCCTGGATAAGACTGCAGAGTCCTCCCTCTTAGAAGACGAAATAGCACAGGGTGAAG
AGCTAGACTCACTTGATGGGGGGGATGAAATAGAAAACAATGAAAATGATGAATAGTAATGAACTAGTCC
GTAACTTGAAAGTATTTCGATTTCTTGGCTTTATATATCTTGTGGAAAGGACGACAGATAGGTAAGTGTC
ACTGATTA
