>Addgene plasmid #142671 | TFORF0660 | depositor partial sequence | sequence record 280152 | Barcode
CAGATAGGTAAGTGTCACTGATTA
